Addgene plasmid #79935: pCMV-EPN-20
Purpose: Late2-4GS-I3-01-myc-PH
Depositing lab: Neil King. Depositing organization: University of Washington. Publication: Designed proteins induce the formation of nanocage-containing extracellular vesicles. Votteler J, Ogohara C, Yi S, Hsia Y, Nattermann U, Belnap DM, King NP, Sundquist WI. Nature. 2016 Dec 8;540(7632):292-295. doi: 10.1038/nature20607. Epub 2016 Nov 30. PubMed 27919066.
Backbone
  Vector backbone: pCMV
  Backbone size w/o insert (bp): 5443
  Modifications to backbone: Inserts were cloned into the Kpn1 and Xho1 sites
  Vector type: Mammalian Expression, Bacterial Expression
  Selectable markers: Neomycin (select with G418)
Growth in bacteria
  Bacterial resistance: Ampicillin, 100 μg/mL
  Growth temperature: 37°C
  Growth strain: DH5alpha
  Copy number: High Copy
Gene/Insert
  Gene/Insert name: EPN-20
Terms and licenses: Academic/Nonprofit Terms; Industry Terms: Not Available to Industry
How to cite: pCMV-EPN-20 was a gift from Neil King (Addgene plasmid # 79935 ; http://n2t.net/addgene:79935 ; RRID:Addgene_79935)
