[The description below was written by a language model from this plasmid's Addgene catalogue record.]
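Description:
pCMV-EPN-20 is a mammalian expression plasmid built on a pCMV backbone (about 5.4 kb without insert), with the coding sequence cloned between the KpnI and XhoI sites. The catalogue also lists it as a bacterial expression vector. It is maintained in E. coli as a high-copy plasmid under ampicillin selection, and it carries a neomycin resistance marker that allows G418 selection of transfected mammalian cells. No feature table accompanies the record, so the promoter is not explicitly annotated. The backbone name implies the cytomegalovirus immediate-early promoter, a strong constitutive driver in most mammalian cell lines. The origin of replication and polyadenylation signals are likewise not itemised.

The insert, EPN-20, is one of a series of "enveloped protein nanocage" designs. Its architecture is summarised in the record as Late2-4GS-I3-01-myc-PH. I3-01 is a computationally designed, self-assembling protein nanocage subunit that forms the core of the construct. It is joined through a glycine-serine linker (4GS) to an N-terminal element labelled Late2, which by its name is presumably a viral late-domain-type motif of the sort that recruits the cellular ESCRT budding machinery. A myc epitope tag follows I3-01 for detection. The C-terminal PH presumably denotes a pleckstrin homology domain, a module that typically mediates membrane binding. The record does not state the source of either the Late2 or the PH element.

According to the associated publication title, these designed proteins induce the formation of nanocage-containing extracellular vesicles. This variant would therefore be used to test how this particular arrangement of membrane-binding, self-assembly and budding elements affects vesicle release from transfected cells.
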