>Addgene plasmid #79935 | pCMV-EPN-20 | depositor partial sequence | sequence record 150569 | EPN-20
CTAGAATTATCGATCCGGAGGTACCATGCGCCGCGTGATCCTGCCGACCGCGCCGCCGGAATATATGGAA
GCGATTTACCCAGTTCGCGGTAGCGGTAGCAAGATCGAAGAGCTGTTCAAGAAACACAAGATCGTTGCCG
TGCTGCGTGCCAATAGTGTGGAAGAAGCGAAAAAGAAAGCGCTGGCGGTTTTCCTGGGCGGCGTTCATCT
GATTGAAATTACCTTTACCGTGCCGGATGCGGATACCGTGATTAAGGAACTGAGCTTTCTGAAGGAAATG
GGCGCGATTATTGGTGCGGGCACCGTGACCAGCGTGGAGCAGTGCCGTAAAGCGGTGGAAAGTGGCGCCG
AATTCATTGTGAGTCCGCACCTGGACGAGGAAATTAGCCAATTTTGCAAGGAGAAGGGTGTGTTCTATAT
GCCAGGCGTTATGACCCCGACCGAACTGGTGAAAGCCATGAAACTGGGCCATACCATCTTAAAACTGTTT
CCGGGTGAGGTGGTGGGTCCGCAGTTTGTTAAAGCGATGAAAGGTCCGTTTCCGAATGTGAAATTTGTGC
CAACCGGCGGTGTTAATCTGGACAATGTGTGCGAATGGTTCAAAGCGGGCGTGCTGGCCGTGGGCGTGGG
CAGCGCGTTAGTGAAAGGCACCCCGGTGGAAGTGGCGGAAAAGGCCAAGGCGTTCGTTGAGAAGATTCGT
GGCTGCACCGAACAGAAGCTGATCTCCGAAGAAGACCTGCACGGTCTGCAGGACGACCCGGACCTGCAAG
CACTGCTCAAGGGCAGCCAGCTGCTGAAAGTTAAATCTTCTTCTTGGCGTCGTGAACGTTTCTACAAACT
CCAGGAGGACTGCAAAACCATCTGGCAGGAATCCCGTAAAGTTATGCGTTCTCCGGAATCTCAGCTGTTC
TCTATCGAAGACATCCAGGAAGTTCGTATGGGTCACCGTACCGAAGGTCTGGAAAAATTCGCGCGTGACA
TCCCGGAAGACCGTTGCTTCTCCATCGTTTTCAAAGACCAGCGTAACACCCTGGACCTGATCGCGCCGTC
TCCGGCGGACGCGCAGCACTGGGTTCAGGGTCTGCGTAAAATCATCCACCACTCTGGTTCTATGGACCAA
CGTCAGAAATGACTCGAGAAGCTTGCTAGCAGATCTT
