>Addgene plasmid #79935 | pCMV-EPN-20 | addgene partial sequence | sequence record 162333 | CMV-F 5'-CGCAAATGGGCGGTAGGCGTG-3'
TCTCTGGCTACTAGAGAACCCACTGCTTACTGGCTTATCGAAATTAATACGACTCACTATAGGGAGACCC
AAGCTGGCTAGCGTTTAAACGGGCCCTCTAGAATTATCGATCCGGAGGTACCATGCGCCGCGTGATCCTG
CCGACCGCGCCGCCGGAATATATGGAAGCGATTTACCCAGTTCGCGGTAGCGGTAGCAAGATCGAAGAGC
TGTTCAAGAAACACAAGATCGTTGCCGTGCTGCGTGCCAATAGTGTGGAAGAAGCGAAAAAGAAAGCGCT
GGCGGTTTTCCTGGGCGGCGTTCATCTGATTGAAATTACCTTTACCGTGCCGGATGCGGATACCGTGATT
AAGGAACTGAGCTTTCTGAAGGAAATGGGCGCGATTATTGGTGCGGGCACCGTGACCAGCGTGGAGCAGT
GCCGTAAAGCGGTGGAAAGTGGCGCCGAATTCATTGTGAGTCCGCACCTGGACGAGGAAATTAGCCAATT
TTGCAAGGAGAAGGGTGTGTTCTATATGCCAGGCGTTATGACCCCGACCGAACTGGTGAAAGCCATGAAA
CTGGGCCATACCATCTTAAAACTGTTTCCGGGTGAGGTGGTGGGTCCGCAGTTTGTTAAAGCGATGAAAG
GTCCGTTTCCGAATGTGAAATTTGTGCCAACCGGCGGTGTTAATCTGGACAATGTGTGCGAATGGTTCAA
AGCGGGCGTGCTGGCCGTGGGCGTGGGCAGCGCGTTAGTGAAAGGCACCCCGGTGGAAGTGGCGGAAAAG
GCCAAGGCGTTCGTTGAGAAGATTCGTGGCTGCACCGAACAGAAGCTGATCTCCGAAGAAGACCTGCACG
GTCTGCAGGACGACCCGGACCTGCAAGCACTGCTCAAGGGCAGCCAGCTGCTGAAAGTTAAATCTTCTTC
TTGGCGTC
