>Addgene plasmid #79935 | pCMV-EPN-20 | addgene partial sequence | sequence record 162334 | Bglob-pA-R 5'-ttttggcagagggaaaaaga-3'
ATTTCTGACGTTGGTCCATAGAACCAGAGTGGTGGATGATTTTACGCAGACCCTGAACCCAGTGCTGCGC
GTCCGCCGGAGACGGCGCGATCAGGTCCAGGGTGTTACGCTGGTCTTTGAAAACGATGGAGAAGCAACGG
TCTTCCGGGATGTCACGCGCGAATTTTTCCAGACCTTCGGTACGGTGACCCATACGAACTTCCTGGATGT
CTTCGATAGAGAACAGCTGAGATTCCGGAGAACGCATAACTTTACGGGATTCCTGCCAGATGGTTTTGCA
GTCCTCCTGGAGTTTGTAGAAACGTTCACGACGCCAAGAAGAAGATTTAACTTTCAGCAGCTGGCTGCCC
TTGAGCAGTGCTTGCAGGTCCGGGTCGTCCTGCAGACCGTGCAGGTCTTCTTCGGAGATCAGCTTCTGTT
CGGTGCAGCCACGAATCTTCTCAACGAACGCCTTGGCCTTTTCCGCCACTTCCACCGGGGTGCCTTTCAC
TAACGCGCTGCCCACGCCCACGGCCAGCACGCCCGCTTTGAACCATTCGCACACATTGTCCAGATTAACA
CCGCCGGTTGGCACAAATTTCACATTCGGAAACGGACCTTTCATCGCTTTAACAAACTGCGGACCCACCA
CCTCACCCGGAAACAGTTTTAAGATGGTATGGCCCAGTTTCATGGCTTTCACCAGTTCGGTCGGGGTCAT
AACGCCTGGCATATAGAACACACCCTTCTCCTTGCAAAATTGGCTAATTTCCTCGTCCAGGTGCGGACTC
ACAATGAATTCGGCGCCACTTTCCACCGCTTTACGGCACTGCTCCACGCTGGTCACGGTGCCCGCACCAA
TAATCGCGCCCATTTCCTTCAGAAAGCTCAGTTCCTTAATCACGGTATCCGCATCCGGCACGGTAAAGGT
AATTTCAATCAGATGAACGCCGCCCAGGAAAAC
